>Addgene plasmid #159538 | pEJS1096 Dual-sgRNA.Design 1 | addgene full sequence | sequence record 311973 | Addgene NGS Result
CCTGCAGGCAGCTGCGCGCTCGCTCGCTCACTGAGGCCGCCCGGGCGTCGGGCGACCTTTGGTCGCCCGG
CCTCAGTGAGCGAGCGAGCGCGCAGAGAGGGAGTGGCCAACTCCATCACTAGGGGTTCCTGCGGCCTCTA
GAGTTTAAACAAAAAAATAAACGATGCCCCTTAAAGCAGAAGCTTTAAGGGGCAGAGCGTTGCGGCACAT
CTTTTCAGACGGCCTTATTGTAGCAACGTTTCGGGAGCTACAACTGAAGAGCTGGAATGCTCTTCCGGTG
TTTCGTCCTTTCCACAAGATATATAAAGCCAAGAAATCGAAATACTTTCAAGTTACGGTAAGCATATGAT
AGTCCATTTTAAAACATAATTTTAAAACTGCAAACTACCCAAGAAATTATTACTTTCTACGTCACGTATT
TTGTACTAATATCTTTGTGTTTACAGTCAAATTAATTCTAATTATCTCTCTAACAGCCTTGTATCGTATA
TGCAAATATGAAGGAATCATGGGAAATAGGCCCTCTTCCTGCCCGACCTTGACGGGTAGTGTTTAAACAA
AAAAATAAACGATGCCCCTTAAAGCAGAAGCTTTAAGGGGCAGAGCGTTGCGGCACATCTTTTCAGACGG
CCTTATTGTAGCAACGTTTCGGGAGCTACAACTGAGACGTGGAATCGTCTCCGGTGTTTCGTCCTTTCCA
CAAGATATATAAAGCCAAGAAATCGAAATACTTTCAAGTTACGGTAAGCATATGATAGTCCATTTTAAAA
CATAATTTTAAAACTGCAAACTACCCAAGAAATTATTACTTTCTACGTCACGTATTTTGTACTAATATCT
TTGTGTTTACAGTCAAATTAATTCTAATTATCTCTCTAACAGCCTTGTATCGTATATGCAAATATGAAGG
AATCATGGGAAATAGGCCCTCATTATCCTCTAGAATGGAGGCGGTACTATGTAGATGAGAATTCAGGAGC
AAACTGGGAAAAGCAACTGCTTCCAAATATTTGTGATTTTTACAGTGTAGTTTTGGAAAAACTCTTAGCC
TACCAATTCTTCTAAGTGTTTTAAAATGTGGGAGCCAGTACACATGAAGTTATAGAGTGTTTTAATGAGG
CTTAAATATTTACCGTAACTATGAAATGCTACGCATATCATGCTGTTCAGGCTCCGTGGCCACGCAACTC
ATACTTAAGCAGACAGTGGTTCAAAGTTTTTTTCTTCCATTTCAGGTGTCGTGAACACCGCCACCATGGT
GCCTAAGAAGAAGAGAAAGGTGGAAGATATGGCCGCCTTCAAGCCTAACCCAATCAATTACATCCTGGGA
CTGGACATCGGAATCGCATCCGTGGGATGGGCTATGGTGGAGATCGACGAGGAGGAGAATCCTATCCGGC
TGATCGATCTGGGCGTGAGAGTGTTTGAGAGGGCCGAGGTGCCAAAGACCGGCGATTCTCTGGCTATGGC
CCGGAGACTGGCACGGAGCGTGAGGCGCCTGACACGGAGAAGGGCACACAGGCTGCTGAGGGCACGCCGG
CTGCTGAAGAGAGAGGGCGTGCTGCAGGCAGCAGACTTCGATGAGAATGGCCTGATCAAGAGCCTGCCAA
ACACCCCCTGGCAGCTGAGAGCAGCCGCCCTGGACAGGAAGCTGACACCACTGGAGTGGTCTGCCGTGCT
GCTGCACCTGATCAAGCACCGCGGCTACCTGAGCCAGCGGAAGAACGAGGGAGAGACAGCAGACAAGGAG
CTGGGCGCCCTGCTGAAGGGAGTGGCCAACAATGCCCACGCCCTGCAGACCGGCGATTTCAGGACACCTG
CCGAGCTGGCCCTGAATAAGTTTGAGAAGGAGTCCGGCCACATCAGAAACCAGAGGGGCGACTATAGCCA
CACCTTCTCCCGCAAGGATCTGCAGGCCGAGCTGATCCTGCTGTTCGAGAAGCAGAAGGAGTTTGGCAAT
CCACACGTGAGCGGAGGCCTGAAGGAGGGAATCGAGACCCTGCTGATGACACAGAGGCCTGCCCTGTCCG
GCGACGCAGTGCAGAAGATGCTGGGACACTGCACCTTCGAGCCTGCAGAGCCAAAGGCCGCCAAGAACAC
CTACACAGCCGAGCGGTTTATCTGGCTGACAAAGCTGAACAATCTGAGAATCCTGGAGCAGGGATCCGAG
AGGCCACTGACCGACACAGAGAGGGCCACCCTGATGGATGAGCCTTACCGGAAGTCTAAGCTGACATATG
CCCAGGCCAGAAAGCTGCTGGGCCTGGAGGACACCGCCTTCTTTAAGGGCCTGAGATACGGCAAGGATAA
TGCCGAGGCCTCCACACTGATGGAGATGAAGGCCTATCACGCCATCTCTCGCGCCCTGGAGAAGGAGGGC
CTGAAGGACAAGAAGTCCCCCCTGAACCTGAGCTCCGAGCTGCAGGATGAGATCGGCACCGCCTTCTCTC
TGTTTAAGACCGACGAGGATATCACAGGCCGCCTGAAGGACAGGGTGCAGCCTGAGATCCTGGAGGCCCT
GCTGAAGCACATCTCTTTCGATAAGTTTGTGCAGATCAGCCTGAAGGCCCTGAGAAGGATCGTGCCACTG
ATGGAGCAGGGCAAGCGGTACGACGAGGCCTGCGCCGAGATCTACGGCGATCACTATGGCAAGAAGAACA
CAGAGGAGAAGATCTATCTGCCCCCTATCCCTGCCGACGAGATCAGAAATCCTGTGGTGCTGAGGGCCCT
GTCCCAGGCAAGAAAAGTGATCAACGGAGTGGTGCGCCGGTACGGATCTCCAGCCCGGATCCACATCGAG
ACCGCCAGAGAAGTGGGCAAGAGCTTCAAGGACCGGAAGGAGATCGAGAAGAGACAGGAGGAGAATCGCA
AGGATCGGGAGAAGGCCGCCGCCAAGTTTAGGGAGTACTTCCCTAACTTTGTGGGCGAGCCAAAGTCTAA
GGACATCCTGAAGCTGCGCCTGTACGAGCAGCAGCACGGCAAGTGTCTGTATAGCGGCAAGGAGATCAAT
CTGGTGCGGCTGAACGAGAAGGGCTATGTGGAGATCGATCACGCCCTGCCTTTCTCCAGAACCTGGGACG
ATTCTTTTAACAATAAGGTGCTGGTGCTGGGCAGCGAGAACCAGAATAAGGGCAATCAGACACCATACGA
GTATTTCAATGGCAAGGACAACTCCAGGGAGTGGCAGGAGTTCAAGGCCCGCGTGGAGACCTCTAGATTT
CCCAGGAGCAAGAAGCAGCGGATCCTGCTGCAGAAGTTCGACGAGGATGGCTTTAAGGAGTGCAACCTGA
ATGACACCAGATACGTGAACCGGTTCCTGTGCCAGTTTGTGGCCGATCACATCCTGCTGACCGGCAAGGG
CAAGAGAAGGGTGTTCGCCTCTAATGGCCAGATCACAAACCTGCTGAGGGGATTTTGGGGACTGAGGAAG
GTGCGGGCAGAGAATGACAGACACCACGCACTGGATGCAGTGGTGGTGGCATGCAGCACCGTGGCAATGC
AGCAGAAGATCACAAGATTCGTGAGGTATAAGGAGATGAACGCCTTTGACGGCAAGACCATCGATAAGGA
GACAGGCAAGGTGCTGCACCAGAAGACCCACTTCCCCCAGCCTTGGGAGTTCTTTGCCCAGGAAGTGATG
ATCCGGGTGTTCGGCAAGCCAGACGGCAAGCCTGAGTTTGAGGAGGCCGATACCCCAGAGAAGCTGAGGA
CACTGCTGGCAGAGAAGCTGTCTAGCAGGCCAGAGGCAGTGCACGAGTACGTGACCCCACTGTTCGTGTC
CAGGGCACCCAATCGGAAGATGTCTGGCGCCCACAAGGACACACTGAGAAGCGCCAAGAGGTTTGTGAAG
CACAACGAGAAGATCTCCGTGAAGAGAGTGTGGCTGACCGAGATCAAGCTGGCCGATCTGGAGAACATGG
TGAATTACAAGAACGGCAGGGAGATCGAGCTGTATGAGGCCCTGAAGGCAAGGCTGGAGGCCTACGGAGG
AAATGCCAAGCAGGCCTTCGACCCAAAGGATAACCCCTTTTATAAGAAGGGAGGACAGCTGGTGAAGGCC
GTGCGGGTGGAGAAGACCCAGGAGAGCGGCGTGCTGCTGAATAAGAAGAACGCCTACACAATCGCCGACA
ATGGCGATATGGTGAGAGTGGACGTGTTCTGTAAGGTGGATAAGAAGGGCAAGAATCAGTACTTTATCGT
GCCTATCTATGCCTGGCAGGTGGCCGAGAACATCCTGCCAGACATCGATTGCAAGGGCTACAGAATTGAC
GATAGCTATACATTCTGTTTTTCCCTGCACAAGTATGACCTGATCGCCTTCCAGAAGGATGAGAAGTCCA
AGGTGGAGTTTGCCTACTATATCAATTGCGACTCCTCTAACGGCAGGTTCTACCTGGCCTGGCACGATAA
GGGCAGCAAGGAGCAGCAGTTTCGCATCTCCACCCAGAATCTGGTGCTGATCCAGAAGTATCAGGTGAAC
GAGCTGGGCAAGGAGATCAGGCCATGTCGGCTGAAGAAGCGCCCACCCGTGCGGGAGGATAAGCGGCCCG
CAGCAACCAAGAAGGCAGGACAGGCCAAGAAGAAGAAGTAAAATAAAAGATCTTTATTTTCATTAGATCT
GTGTGTTGGTTTTTTGTGTAAGCGCGGCCGCAGGAACCCCTAGTGATGGAGTTGGCCACTCCCTCTCTGC
GCGCTCGCTCGCTCACTGAGGCCGGGCGACCAAAGGTCGCCCGACGCCCGGGCTTTGCCCGGGCGGCCTC
AGTGAGCGAGCGAGCGCGCAGCTGCCTGCAGGGGCGCCTGATGCGGTATTTTCTCCTTACGCATCTGTGC
GGTATTTCACACCGCATA
[95 nt withheld, positions 4849-4943]
T
[46 nt withheld, positions 4945-4990]
C
[141 nt withheld, positions 4992-5132]
CCTTTGACGTTGGAGTCCACGTTCTTT
[37 nt withheld, positions 5160-5196]
ACTCTATCTCGGGCTATTCTTTTGATTTATAAGGGATTTTGCCGATTTCGGTCTATTGGTTAAAAAATGA
GCTGATTTAACAAAAATTTAACGCGAATTTTAACAAAATATTAACGTTTACAATTTTATGGTGCACTCTC
AGTACAATCTGCTCTGATGCCGCATAGTTAAGCCAGCCCCGACACCCGCCAACACCCGCTGACGCGCCCT
GACGGGCTTGTCTGCTCCCGGCATCCGCTTACAGACAAGCTGTGCTCGAGTTAGACGTCAGGTGGCACTT
TTCGGGGAAATGTGCGCGGAACCCCTATTTGTTTATTTTTCTAAATACATTCAAATATGTATCCGCTCAT
GAGACAATAACCCTGATAAATGCTTCAATAATATTGAAAAAGGAAGAGTATGAGTATTCAACATTTCCGT
GTCGCCCTTATTCCCTTTTTTGCGGCATTTTGCCTTCCTGTTTTTGCTCACCCAGAAACGCTGGTGAAAG
TAAAAGATGCTGAAGATCAGTTGGGTGCACGAGTGGGTTACATCGAACTGGATCTCAACAGCGGTAAGAT
CCTTGAGAGTTTTCGCCCCGAAGAACGTTTTCCAATGATGAGCACTTTTAAAGTTCTGCTATGTGGCGCG
GTATTATCCCGTATTGACGCCGGGCAAGAGCAACTCGGTCGCCGCATACACTATTCTCAGAATGACTTGG
TTGAGTACTCACCAGTCACAGAAAAGCATCTTACGGATGGCATGACAGTAAGAGAATTATGCAGTGCTGC
CATAACCATGAGTGATAACACTGCGGCCAACTTACTTCTGACAACGATCGGAGGACCGAAGGAGCTAACC
GCTTTTTTGCACAACATGGGGGATCATGTAACTCGCCTTGATCGTTGGGAACCGGAGCTGAATGAAGCCA
TACCAAACGACGAGCGTGACACCACGATGCCTGTAGCAATGGCAACAACGTTGCGCAAACTATTAACTGG
CGAACTACTTACTCTAGCTTCCCGGCAACAATTAATAGACTGGATGGAGGCGGATAAAGTTGCAGGACCA
CTTCTGCGCTCGGCCCTTCCGGCTGGCTGGTTTATTGCTGATAAATCTGGAGCCGGTGAGCGTGGAAGCC
GCGGTATCATTGCAGCACTGGGGCCAGATGGTAAGCCCTCCCGTATCGTAGTTATCTACACGACGGGGAG
TCAGGCAACTATGGATGAACGAAATAGACAGATCGCTGAGATAGGTGCCTCACTGATTAAGCATTGGTAA
CTGTCAGACCAAGTTTACTCATATATACTTTAGATTGATTTAAAACTTCATTTTTAATTTAAAAGGATCT
AGGTGAAGATCCTTTTTGATAATCTCATGACCAAAATCCCTTAACGTGAGTTTTCGTTCCACTGAGCGTC
AGACCCCGTAGAAAAGATCAAAGGATCTTCTTGAGATCCTTTTTTTCTGCGCGTAATCTGCTGCTTGCAA
ACAAAAAAACCACCGCTACCAGCGGTGGTTTGTTTGCCGGATCAAGAGCTACCAACTCTTTTTCCGAAGG
TAACTGGCTTCAGCAGAGCGCAGATACCAAATACTGTTCTTCTAGTGTAGCCGTAGTTAGGCCACCACTT
CAAGAACTCTGTAGCACCGCCTACATACCTCGCTCTGCTAATCCTGTTACCAGTGGCTGCTGCCAGTGGC
GATAAGTCGTGTCTTACCGGGTTGGACTCAAGACGATAGTTACCGGATAAGGCGCAGCGGTCGGGCTGAA
CGGGGGGTTCGTGCACACAGCCCAGCTTGGAGCGAACGACCTACACCGAACTGAGATACCTACAGCGTGA
GCTATGAGAAAGCGCCACGCTTCCCGAAGGGAGAAAGGCGGACAGGTATCCGGTAAGCGGCAGGGTCGGA
ACAGGAGAGCGCACGAGGGAGCTTCCAGGGGGAAACGCCTGGTATCTTTATAGTCCTGTCGGGTTTCGCC
ACCTCTGACTTGAGCGTCGATTTTTGTGATGCTCGTCAGGGGGGCGGAGCCTATGGAAAAACGCCAGCAA
CGCGGCCTTTTTACGGTTCCTGGCCTTTTGCTGGCCTTTTGCTCACATGT
Features (pLannotate 1.2.2; 16 found; start..end, strand, type, name):
     12..39      +  repeat_region  AAV2 ITR (fragment): inverted terminal repeat of adeno-associated virus serotype 2 inverted
     68..95      +  repeat_region  AAV2 ITR (fragment): inverted terminal repeat of adeno-associated virus serotype 2 inverted
    158..238     -  misc_RNA       Nm tracrRNA (fragment): trans-activating CRISPR RNA for the Neisseria meningitidis CRISPR/Cas9 system (Hou et al., 2013)
    285..525     -  promoter       U6 promoter: RNA polymerase III promoter for human U6 snRNA
    566..646     -  misc_RNA       Nm tracrRNA (fragment): trans-activating CRISPR RNA for the Neisseria meningitidis CRISPR/Cas9 system (Hou et al., 2013)
    691..931     -  promoter       U6 promoter: RNA polymerase III promoter for human U6 snRNA
   1200..1235    +  intron         EF-1α intron A (fragment): truncated intron upstream of the start codon of human EF-1α
   1289..4534    +  CDS            cas9: CAS9_NEIMA - Experimental evidence at protein level: Swiss-Prot protein existence level 1. CRISPR (clustered regularly interspaced short palindromic repeat) is an adaptive immune system that provides protection against mobile genetic elements (viruses, transposable elements and conjugative plasmids). CRISPR clusters contain spacers, sequences complementary to antecedent mobile elements, and target invading nucleic acids. CRISPR clusters are transcribed and processed into CRISPR RNA (crRNA). In type II CRISPR systems correct processing of pre-crRNA requires a trans- encoded small RNA (tracrRNA)
   4592..4639    +  polyA_signal   poly(A) signal: synthetic polyadenylation signal
   4652..4792    +  repeat_region  AAV2 ITR: inverted terminal repeat of adeno-associated virus serotype 2 inverted
   4797..4848    -  misc_feature   bom (fragment): basis of mobility region from pBR322
   4867..5322    +  rep_origin     f1 ori (sequence partly withheld): f1 bacteriophage origin of replication; arrow indicates direction of (+) strand synthesis
   5323..5372    -  misc_feature   bom (fragment): basis of mobility region from pBR322
   5491..5595    +  promoter       AmpR promoter: bla
   5596..6456    +  CDS            AmpR: β-lactamase; bla; confers resistance to ampicillin, carbenicillin, and related antibiotics
   6627..7215    +  rep_origin     ori: high-copy-number ColE1/pMB1/pBR322/pUC origin of replication
