[The description below was written by a language model from this plasmid's Addgene catalogue record and pLannotate feature annotations shown in this document.]
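Description:
pEJS1096 Dual-sgRNA.Design 1 is an all-in-one AAV transfer plasmid for mammalian (including mouse) genome editing. It places the compact Cas9 orthologue Nme2Cas9 from Neisseria meningitidis together with two guide RNA expression cassettes between AAV2 inverted terminal repeats, so that nuclease and both guides can be packaged into a single recombinant AAV particle. It derives from the shortened mini-AAV.sgRNA.Nme2Cas9 backbone pEJS1089. In bacteria it is maintained through a high-copy ColE1/pUC-type origin and selected with ampicillin via the β-lactamase gene. An f1 phage origin is also present in the backbone. The catalogue lists a total size of about 7.3 kb, in close agreement with the sequenced record.

Within the ITR-flanked region, two human U6 (RNA polymerase III) promoters sit in tandem. Both are oriented opposite to the nuclease gene, and each drives a guide scaffold annotated as a partial Neisseria tracrRNA, consistent with a truncated sgRNA design. The record does not state the spacer sequences or their targets. The Nme2Cas9 coding sequence follows on the forward strand. According to the catalogue it is expressed from the small U1a promoter, which the automated annotation did not detect, although a short EF-1α intron fragment is annotated just upstream of the coding sequence. The nuclease carries nuclear localisation signals at both the N and C termini and ends in a short synthetic polyadenylation signal. The left ITR is annotated only as fragments, while the right ITR is detected in full.

The stated purpose is delivery of dual sgRNA cassettes with Nme2Cas9 from one AAV vector. This allows two sites to be targeted simultaneously, which would suit applications such as segmental deletion or multiplexed editing in vivo.
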