Addgene plasmid #159538: pEJS1096 Dual-sgRNA.Design 1
Purpose: Delivery of dual sgRNA cassettes and Nme2Cas9 in a single AAV vector
Depositing lab: Erik Sontheimer. Depositing organization: University of Massachusetts, Worcester. Publication: Self-inactivating, all-in-one AAV vectors for precision Cas9 genome editing via homology-directed repair in vivo. Ibraheim R, Tai PWL, Mir A, Javeed N, Wang J, Rodriguez TC, Namkung S, Nelson S, Khokhar ES, Mintzer E, Maitland S, Chen Z, Cao Y, Tsagkaraki E, Wolfe SA, Wang D, Pai AA, Xue W, Gao G, Sontheimer EJ. Nat Commun. 2021 Nov 1;12(1):6267. doi: 10.1038/s41467-021-26518-y. PubMed 34725353.
Backbone
  Vector backbone: pEJS1089: mini-AAV.sgRNA.Nme2Cas9 (Addgene 159536)
  Total vector size (bp): 7287
  Vector type: Mammalian Expression, Mouse Targeting, AAV, CRISPR
Growth in bacteria
  Bacterial resistance: Ampicillin, 100 μg/mL
  Growth temperature: 37°C
  Growth strain: NEB Stable
  Copy number: High Copy
Gene/Insert
  Gene/Insert name: Nme2Cas9 nuclease with two guide RNA cassettes with promoters (alt names: Nm2Cas9; Neisseria meningitidis CRISPR Cas9; Nme2Cas9c)
  Insert size (bp): 4381
  Promoter: U1a
  Tag / fusion protein: NLS (N terminal on insert); NLS (C terminal on insert)
  Cloning method: Restriction Enzyme; 5′ cloning site SalI (unknown if destroyed); 3′ cloning site None (unknown if destroyed)
  Sequencing primers: 5′ gatctccaccatagcccatc; 3′ tgcacaagtatgacctgatcg
Terms and licenses: Academic/Nonprofit Terms; Industry Terms: Not Available to Industry
Depositor comments: Please visit https://www.biorxiv.org/content/10.1101/2020.10.09.333997v1 for BioRxiv preprint
How to cite: pEJS1096 Dual-sgRNA.Design 1 was a gift from Erik Sontheimer (Addgene plasmid # 159538 ; http://n2t.net/addgene:159538 ; RRID:Addgene_159538)
